Addgene plasmid #62782: miniSOG-Farnesyl-5
Purpose: Localization: Membrane, Excitation:448 / 473, Emission:500 / 528
Depositing lab: Michael Davidson. Depositing organization: Florida State University, Tallahassee.
Backbone
  Vector backbone: miniSOG
  Vector type: Mammalian Expression
  Selectable markers: Neomycin (select with G418)
Growth in bacteria
  Bacterial resistance: Kanamycin, 50 μg/mL
  Growth temperature: 37°C
  Growth strain: DH5alpha
  Copy number: High Copy
Gene/Insert
  Gene/Insert name: Farnesyl
  Species: H. sapiens (human)
  Mutation: none
  Entrez Gene: HRAS (a.k.a. C-BAS/HAS, C-H-RAS, C-HA-RAS1, CTLO, H-RASIDX, HAMSV, HRAS1, RASH1, p21ras)
  Promoter: CMV
  Tag / fusion protein: miniSOG (N terminal on backbone)
  Cloning method: Unknown
  Sequencing primers: 5′ CMV-F; 3′ SV40pA-R
Terms and licenses: Academic/Nonprofit Terms; Industry Terms
How to cite: miniSOG-Farnesyl-5 was a gift from Michael Davidson (Addgene plasmid # 62782 ; http://n2t.net/addgene:62782 ; RRID:Addgene_62782)
