[The description below was written by a language model from this plasmid's Addgene catalogue record and pLannotate feature annotations shown in this document.]
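Description:
miniSOG-Farnesyl-5 is a 4,381 nt mammalian expression plasmid that targets the small flavoprotein tag miniSOG to cellular membranes. The backbone follows the familiar C1-type fluorescent-protein vector layout. A high-copy ColE1/pUC origin supports propagation in E. coli, and an f1 origin is also present. A single Tn5 aminoglycoside phosphotransferase gene (NeoR/KanR) lies downstream of tandem bacterial (bla) and SV40 early promoters and ends in an HSV TK polyadenylation signal. This one marker gives kanamycin resistance in bacteria and G418 resistance in transfected mammalian cells. The short large T antigen, ble and bGH poly(A) fragments in the feature table appear to be annotation hits on backbone remnants rather than functional parts.

The expression cassette uses the human CMV immediate-early enhancer and promoter to drive the miniSOG coding sequence. miniSOG is followed, after a short linker, by a 63 nt fragment of human H-Ras, then residual multiple cloning site sequence and an SV40 poly(A) signal. The "5" in the name may refer to the linker length, but the record does not say so. miniSOG derives from Arabidopsis thaliana and needs a flavin cofactor to fluoresce; the record lists excitation at 448/473 nm and emission at 500/528 nm. The H-Ras fragment at the C-terminus of the fusion is the farnesylation signal. In general, the C-terminal CAAX region of H-Ras directs lipid modification that anchors the attached protein to the membrane, consistent with the recorded membrane localization. No mutations are recorded.

The construct serves as a membrane localization marker for fluorescence imaging. miniSOG is also known more generally for generating singlet oxygen under illumination, which is exploited for correlated light and electron microscopy, though the record does not state such a use.
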