Features (pLannotate 1.2.2; 16 found; start..end, strand, type, name):
     23..326     +  enhancer       CMV enhancer: human cytomegalovirus immediate early enhancer
    327..530     +  promoter       CMV promoter: human cytomegalovirus (CMV) immediate early promoter
    575..892     +  CDS            miniSOG: miniSOG is a basic (constitutively fluorescent) cyan fluorescent protein published in 2011, derived from Arabidopsis thaliana. It requires the cofactor flavin for fluorescence.
    908..970     +  CDS            H-Ras (fragment): human small GTPase proto-oncoprotein
    971..1007    +  misc_feature   MCS (fragment): multiple cloning site
   1024..1108    +  CDS            large T antigen (fragment): large T antigen from SV40 (simian virus 40)
   1131..1252    +  polyA_signal   SV40 poly(A) signal: SV40 polyadenylation signal
   1286..1714    -  rep_origin     f1 ori (sequence partly withheld): f1 bacteriophage origin of replication; arrow indicates direction of (+) strand synthesis
   1741..1845    +  promoter       AmpR promoter: bla
   1847..2204    +  promoter       SV40 promoter: SV40 enhancer and early promoter
   2239..3033    +  CDS            NeoR/KanR: aminoglycoside phosphotransferase from Tn5; aph(3')-II (or nptII); confers resistance to neomycin, kanamycin, and G418 (Geneticin®)
   3054..3206    +  CDS            ble (fragment): BLE_KLEPN - Experimental evidence at protein level: Swiss-Prot protein existence level 1. Binding protein with a strong affinity to the bleomycin family of antibiotics. Binds to CL990; an antimitotic-antibiotic compound. From Klebsiella pneumoniae.
   3265..3312    +  polyA_signal   HSV TK poly(A) signal: herpes simplex virus thymidine kinase polyadenylation signal (Cole and Stacy, 1985)
   3403..3419    -  polyA_signal   bGH poly(A) signal (fragment): bovine growth hormone polyadenylation signal
   3641..4229    +  rep_origin     ori: high-copy-number ColE1/pMB1/pBR322/pUC origin of replication
   4344..4381    +  enhancer       CMV enhancer (fragment): human cytomegalovirus immediate early enhancer
>Addgene plasmid #62782 | miniSOG-Farnesyl-5 | addgene full sequence | sequence record 254842 | Addgene NGS Result
ATAGCCCATATATGGAGTTCCGCGTTACATAACTTACGGTAAATGGCCCGCCTGGCTGACCGCCCAACGA
CCCCCGCCCATTGACGTCAATAATGACGTATGTTCCCATAGTAACGCCAATAGGGACTTTCCATTGACGT
CAATGGGTGGAGTATTTACGGTAAACTGCCCACTTGGCAGTACATCAAGTGTATCATATGCCAAGTACGC
CCCCTATTGACGTCAATGACGGTAAATGGCCCGCCTGGCATTATGCCCAGTACATGACCTTATGGGACTT
TCCTACTTGGCAGTACATCTACGTATTAGTCATCGCTATTACCATGGTGATGCGGTTTTGGCAGTACATC
AATGGGCGTGGATAGCGGTTTGACTCACGGGGATTTCCAAGTCTCCACCCCATTGACGTCAATGGGAGTT
TGTTTTGGCACCAAAATCAACGGGACTTTCCAAAATGTCGTAACAACTCCGCCCCATTGACGCAAATGGG
CGGTAGGCGTGTACGGTGGGAGGTCTATATAAGCAGAGCTGGTTTAGTGAACCGTCAGATCCGCTAGCGC
TACCGGTCGCCACCATGGAGAAAAGTTTCGTGATAACTGATCCACGGCTGCCAGACAATCCCATCATCTT
CGCATCCGATGGCTTCCTGGAGCTGACCGAGTATTCCAGAGAGGAGATCCTGGGCCGCAATGGCCGCTTT
CTGCAGGGACCAGAGACAGACCAGGCCACAGTGCAGAAGATTCGCGATGCCATTAGAGATCAGCGCGAGA
TTACCGTGCAGCTGATAAACTACACAAAAAGCGGGAAGAAATTCTGGAACCTCCTGCACCTCCAGCCCAT
GAGGGACCAGAAGGGTGAGCTCCAGTATTTCATCGGAGTGCAGCTGGATGGATCCGGACTCAGATCTAAG
CTGAACCCTCCTGATGAGAGTGGCCCCGGCTGCATGAGCTGCAAGTGTGTGCTCTCCTGAGAATTCTGCA
GTCGACGGTACCGCGGGCCCGGGATCCACCGGATCTAGATAACTGATCATAATCAGCCATACCACATTTG
TAGAGGTTTTACTTGCTTTAAAAAACCTCCCACACCTCCCCCTGAACCTGAAACATAAAATGAATGCAAT
TGTTGTTGTTAACTTGTTTATTGCAGCTTATAATGGTTACAAATAAAGCAATAGCATCACAAATTTCACA
AATAAAGCATTTTTTTCACTGCATTCTAGTTGTGGTTTGTCCAAACTCATCAATGTATCTTAACGCGTAA
ATTGTAAGCGTTAATATTTTGTTAAAATTCGCGTTAAATTTTTGTTAAATCAGCTCATTTTTTAACCAAT
AGGCCGAAATCGGCAAAATCCCTTATAAATCAAAAGAATAGACCGAGATAGGGT
[37 nt withheld, positions 1385-1421]
AAAGAACGTGGACTCCAACGTCAAAGG
[49 nt withheld, positions 1449-1497]
T
[91 nt withheld, positions 1499-1589]
G
[124 nt withheld, positions 1591-1714]
CAGGTGGCACTTTTCGGGGAAATGTGCGCGGAACCCCTATTTGTTTATTTTTCTAAATACATTCAAATAT
GTATCCGCTCATGAGACAATAACCCTGATAAATGCTTCAATAATATTGAAAAAGGAAGAGTCCTGAGGCG
GAAAGAACCAGCTGTGGAATGTGTGTCAGTTAGGGTGTGGAAAGTCCCCAGGCTCCCCAGCAGGCAGAAG
TATGCAAAGCATGCATCTCAATTAGTCAGCAACCAGGTGTGGAAAGTCCCCAGGCTCCCCAGCAGGCAGA
AGTATGCAAAGCATGCATCTCAATTAGTCAGCAACCATAGTCCCGCCCCTAACTCCGCCCATCCCGCCCC
TAACTCCGCCCAGTTCCGCCCATTCTCCGCCCCATGGCTGACTAATTTTTTTTATTTATGCAGAGGCCGA
GGCCGCCTCGGCCTCTGAGCTATTCCAGAAGTAGTGAGGAGGCTTTTTTGGAGGCCTAGGCTTTTGCAAA
GATCGATCAAGAGACAGGATGAGGATCGTTTCGCATGATTGAACAAGATGGATTGCACGCAGGTTCTCCG
GCCGCTTGGGTGGAGAGGCTATTCGGCTATGACTGGGCACAACAGACAATCGGCTGCTCTGATGCCGCCG
TGTTCCGGCTGTCAGCGCAGGGGCGCCCGGTTCTTTTTGTCAAGACCGACCTGTCCGGTGCCCTGAATGA
ACTGCAAGACGAGGCAGCGCGGCTATCGTGGCTGGCCACGACGGGCGTTCCTTGCGCAGCTGTGCTCGAC
GTTGTCACTGAAGCGGGAAGGGACTGGCTGCTATTGGGCGAAGTGCCGGGGCAGGATCTCCTGTCATCTC
ACCTTGCTCCTGCCGAGAAAGTATCCATCATGGCTGATGCAATGCGGCGGCTGCATACGCTTGATCCGGC
TACCTGCCCATTCGACCACCAAGCGAAACATCGCATCGAGCGAGCACGTACTCGGATGGAAGCCGGTCTT
GTCGATCAGGATGATCTGGACGAAGAGCATCAGGGGCTCGCGCCAGCCGAACTGTTCGCCAGGCTCAAGG
CGAGCATGCCCGACGGCGAGGATCTCGTCGTGACCCATGGCGATGCCTGCTTGCCGAATATCATGGTGGA
AAATGGCCGCTTTTCTGGATTCATCGACTGTGGCCGGCTGGGTGTGGCGGACCGCTATCAGGACATAGCG
TTGGCTACCCGTGATATTGCTGAAGAGCTTGGCGGCGAATGGGCTGACCGCTTCCTCGTGCTTTACGGTA
TCGCCGCTCCCGATTCGCAGCGCATCGCCTTCTATCGCCTTCTTGACGAGTTCTTCTGAGCGGGACTCTG
GGGTTCGAAATGACCGACCAAGCGACGCCCAACCTGCCATCACGAGATTTCGATTCCACCGCCGCCTTCT
ATGAAAGGTTGGGCTTCGGAATCGTTTTCCGGGACGCCGGCTGGATGATCCTCCAGCGCGGGGATCTCAT
GCTGGAGTTCTTCGCCCACCCTAGGGGGAGGCTAACTGAAACACGGAAGGAGACAATACCGGAAGGAACC
CGCGCTATGACGGCAATAAAAAGACAGAATAAAACGCACGGTGTTGGGTCGTTTGTTCATAAACGCGGGG
TTCGGTCCCAGGGCTGGCACTCTGTCGATACCCCACCGAGACCCCATTGGGGCCAATACGCCCGCGTTTC
TTCCTTTTCCCCACCCCACCCCCCAAGTTCGGGTGAAGGCCCAGGGCTCGCAGCCAACGTCGGGGCGGCA
GGCCCTGCCATAGCCTCAGGTTACTCATATATACTTTAGATTGATTTAAAACTTCATTTTTAATTTAAAA
GGATCTAGGTGAAGATCCTTTTTGATAATCTCATGACCAAAATCCCTTAACGTGAGTTTTCGTTCCACTG
AGCGTCAGACCCCGTAGAAAAGATCAAAGGATCTTCTTGAGATCCTTTTTTTCTGCGCGTAATCTGCTGC
TTGCAAACAAAAAAACCACCGCTACCAGCGGTGGTTTGTTTGCCGGATCAAGAGCTACCAACTCTTTTTC
CGAAGGTAACTGGCTTCAGCAGAGCGCAGATACCAAATACTGTTCTTCTAGTGTAGCCGTAGTTAGGCCA
CCACTTCAAGAACTCTGTAGCACCGCCTACATACCTCGCTCTGCTAATCCTGTTACCAGTGGCTGCTGCC
AGTGGCGATAAGTCGTGTCTTACCGGGTTGGACTCAAGACGATAGTTACCGGATAAGGCGCAGCGGTCGG
GCTGAACGGGGGGTTCGTGCACACAGCCCAGCTTGGAGCGAACGACCTACACCGAACTGAGATACCTACA
GCGTGAGCTATGAGAAAGCGCCACGCTTCCCGAAGGGAGAAAGGCGGACAGGTATCCGGTAAGCGGCAGG
GTCGGAACAGGAGAGCGCACGAGGGAGCTTCCAGGGGGAAACGCCTGGTATCTTTATAGTCCTGTCGGGT
TTCGCCACCTCTGACTTGAGCGTCGATTTTTGTGATGCTCGTCAGGGGGGCGGAGCCTATGGAAAAACGC
CAGCAACGCGGCCTTTTTACGGTTCCTGGCCTTTTGCTGGCCTTTTGCTCACATGTTCTTTCCTGCGTTA
TCCCCTGATTCTGTGGATAACCGTATTACCGCCATGCATTAGTTATTAATAGTAATCAATTACGGGGTCA
TTAGTTC
