>Addgene plasmid #62782 | miniSOG-Farnesyl-5 | addgene partial sequence | sequence record 135767 | CMV-F 5'-CGCAAATGGGCGGTAGGCGTG-3'
ACCGTCAGATCCGCTAGCGCTACCGGTCGCCACCATGGAGAAAAGTTTCGTGATAACTGATCCACGGCTG
CCAGACAATCCCATCATCTTCGCATCCGATGGCTTCCTGGAGCTGACCGAGTATTCCAGAGAGGAGATCC
TGGGCCGCAATGGCCGCTTTCTGCAGGGACCAGAGACAGACCAGGCCACAGTGCAGAAGATTCGCGATGC
CATTAGAGATCAGCGCGAGATTACCGTGCAGCTGATAAACTACACAAAAAGCGGGAAGAAATTCTGGAAC
CTCCTGCACCTCCAGCCCATGAGGGACCAGAAGGGTGAGCTCCAGTATTTCATCGGAGTGCAGCTGGATG
GATCCGGACTCAGATCTAAGCTGAACCCTCCTGATGAGAGTGGCCCCGGCTGCATGAGCTGCAAGTGTGT
GCTCTCCTGAGAATTCTGCAGTCGACGGTACCGCGGGCCCGGGATCCACCGGATCTAGATAACTGATCAT
AATCAGCCATACCACATTTGTAGAGGTTTTACTTGCTTTAAAAAACCTCCCACACCTCCCCCTGAACCTG
AAACATAAAATGAATGCAATTGTTGTTGTTAACTTGTTTATTGCAGCTTATAATGGTTACAAATAAAGCA
ATAGCATCACAAATTTCACAAATAAAGCATTTTTTTCACTGCATTCTAGTTGTGGTTTGTCCAAACTCAT
CAATGTATCTTAACGCGTAAATTGTAAGCGTTAATATTTTGTTAAAATTCGCGTTAAATTTT
